>Addgene plasmid #80125 | pcDNA4/TO/FLAG-hPMR1-Tev-Bio | depositor full sequence | sequence record 154155 | pcDNA4/TO/FLAG-hPMR1-Tev-Bio sequence 6897 bps
GACGGATCGGGAGATCTCCCGATCCCCTATGGTGCACTCTCAGTACAATCTGCTCTGATGCCGCATAGTT
AAGCCAGTATCTGCTCCCTGCTTGTGTGTTGGAGGTCGCTGAGTAGTGCGCGAGCAAAATTTAAGCTACA
ACAAGGCAAGGCTTGACCGACAATTGCATGAAGAATCTGCTTAGGGTTAGGCGTTTTGCGCTGCTTCGCG
ATGTACGGGCCAGATATACGCGTTGACATTGATTATTGACTAGTTATTAATAGTAATCAATTACGGGGTC
ATTAGTTCATAGCCCATATATGGAGTTCCGCGTTACATAACTTACGGTAAATGGCCCGCCTGGCTGACCG
CCCAACGACCCCCGCCCATTGACGTCAATAATGACGTATGTTCCCATAGTAACGCCAATAGGGACTTTCC
ATTGACGTCAATGGGTGGAGTATTTACGGTAAACTGCCCACTTGGCAGTACATCAAGTGTATCATATGCC
AAGTACGCCCCCTATTGACGTCAATGACGGTAAATGGCCCGCCTGGCATTATGCCCAGTACATGACCTTA
TGGGACTTTCCTACTTGGCAGTACATCTACGTATTAGTCATCGCTATTACCATGGTGATGCGGTTTTGGC
AGTACATCAATGGGCGTGGATAGCGGTTTGACTCACGGGGATTTCCAAGTCTCCACCCCATTGACGTCAA
TGGGAGTTTGTTTTGGAACCAAAATCAACGGGACTTTCCAAAATGTCGTAACAACTCCGCCCCATTGACG
CAAATGGGCGGTAGGCGTGTACGGTGGGAGGTCTATATAAGCAGAGCTCTCCCTATCAGTGATAGAGATC
TCCCTATCAGTGATAGAGATCGTCGACGAGCTCGTTTAGTGAACCGTCAGATCGCCTGGAGACGCCATCC
ACGCTGTTTTGACCTCCATAGAAGACACCGGGACCGATCCAGCCTCCGGACTCTAGCGTTTAAACTTAAG
CTTGGTACCATGGACTACAAGGACGACGATGACAAGATGGCCATGGAGGCCATGCTCATGCACTGGGGCT
GGTTTCTAGAGCACGACTTGGACCACACAGTGCCTGCGCTGAGCACAGCCCGCTTCTCGGATGGGCGGCC
GTGCAGCTCCGTCTGCACCAACGACCCTCCTTGTTTCCCCATGAACACCCGGCACGCCGACCCCCGGGGC
ACCCACGCGCCCTGCATGCTCTTCGCGCGCTCCAGCCCCGCGTGTGCCAGCGGCCGTCCCTCTGCGACGG
TGGATTCAGTCTATGCACGAGAGCAGATCAACCAGCAAACAGCCTACATCGATGGCTCCAACGTTTACGG
GAGCTCGGAGCGGGAATCCCAGGCTCTCAGAGACCCTTCGGTGCCTCGGGGTCTCCTGAAGACAGGCTTT
CCTTGGCCTCCCTCCGGAAAGCCCTTATTGCCCTTTTCTACAGGCCCACCCACCGAGTGCGCGCGACAGG
AGCAGGAGAGCCCCTGTTTCCTGGCCGGGGACCACCGGGCCAACGAGCATCTGGCTCTGGCCGCCATGCA
CACCCTGTGGTTCCGGGAACACAACAGGGTGGCCACGGAGCTGTCCGCCCTGAACCCCCACTGGGAGGGA
AACACGGTTTACCAGGAAGCCAGGAAGATCGTGGGCGCGGAGCTGCAGCACATCACCTACAGCCACTGGC
TGCCTAAGGTCCTGGGGGACCCTGGCACTAGGATGCTGAGGGGTTACCGAGGCTACAACCCCAACGTGAA
TGCAGGCATCATTAACTCTTTTGCTACTGCAGCCTTTAGATTTGGCCACACATTAATCAATCCTATTCTT
TACCGACTGAATGCCACCTTAGGTGAAATTTCCGAAGGCCACCTTCCGTTCCATAAAGCGCTCTTTTCAC
CGTCCAGAATAATCAAGGAAGGTGGGATAGACCCGGTTCTCCGGGGGCTGTTTGGCGTGGCTGCTAAATG
GCGGGCACCCTCCTACCTTCTCAGTCCTGAGCTGACCCAGAGGCTCTTCTCCGCGGCTTATTCTGCGGCC
GTGGATTCGGCTGCCACCATCATTCAAAGGGGTAGAGACCACGGGATCCCACCATATGTTGACTTCAGAG
TTTTCTGTAATTTGACTTCAGTTAAGAACTTTGAGGATCTTCAAAATGAAATTAAAGATTCAGAGATTAG
ACAAAAACTGAGAAAGTTGTACGGCTCTCCAGGTGACATTGACCTCTGGCCCGCCCTTATGGTTGAAGAC
CTGATTCCTGGTACAAGAGTGGGACCAACACTTATGTGCCTGTTTGTTACCCAGTTTCAGCGGCTAAGAG
ATGGAGATAGGTTCTGGTATGAAAACCCTGGAGTATTTACCCCGGCACAACTCACTCAGCTGAAGCAGGC
GTCCCTGAGCCGGGTGCTTTGTGACAATGGTGACAGCATTCAGCAAGTGCAGGCTGATGTCTTTGTAAAG
GCAGAATACCCACAGGATTACCTGAACTGCAGCGAGATCCCGAAGGTGGACCTGCGAGTGTGGCAAGACT
GCTGTGCAGATAAACAAGCTGGAGGCACGCCTGAGGCAGGCAGGGTGTACAGATGTGCGGCGGCCGCGGA
GAATCTGTACTTTCAATCAGAGTTAAAAACCGCCGCACTAGCTCAACATGACGAGGCTGCTGGAAAGGCC
GGTGAAGGTGAAATCCCTGCCCCTCTTGCTGGTACCGTTTCTAAGATACTGGTAAAAGAAGGTGACACTG
TTAAAGCTGGTCAAACAGTTCTGGTGCTGGAGGCTATGAAAATGGAGACAGAAATTAACGCTCCTACTGA
CGGAAAAGTTGAAAAGGTGTTAGTTAAGGAAAGAGATGCTGTTCAAGGTGGTCAAGGTCTAATCAAGATC
GGCGTTTAATGAGGGCCCGTTTAAACCCGCTGATCAGCCTCGACTGTGCCTTCTAGTTGCCAGCCATCTG
TTGTTTGCCCCTCCCCCGTGCCTTCCTTGACCCTGGAAGGTGCCACTCCCACTGTCCTTTCCTAATAAAA
TGAGGAAATTGCATCGCATTGTCTGAGTAGGTGTCATTCTATTCTGGGGGGTGGGGTGGGGCAGGACAGC
AAGGGGGAGGATTGGGAAGACAATAGCAGGCATGCTGGGGATGCGGTGGGCTCTATGGCTTCTGAGGCGG
AAAGAACCAGCTGGGGCTCTAGGGGGTATCCCC
[124 nt withheld, positions 3184-3307]
C
[91 nt withheld, positions 3309-3399]
A
[49 nt withheld, positions 3401-3449]
CCTTTGACGTTGGAGTCCACGTTCTTT
[37 nt withheld, positions 3477-3513]
ACCCTATCTCGGTCTATTCTTTTGATTTATAAGGGATTTTGCCGATTTCGGCCTATTGGTTAAAAAATGA
GCTGATTTAACAAAAATTTAACGCGAATTAATTCTGTGGAATGTGTGTCAGTTAGGGTGTGGAAAGTCCC
CAGGCTCCCCAGCAGGCAGAAGTATGCAAAGCATGCATCTCAATTAGTCAGCAACCAGGTGTGGAAAGTC
CCCAGGCTCCCCAGCAGGCAGAAGTATGCAAAGCATGCATCTCAATTAGTCAGCAACCATAGTCCCGCCC
CTAACTCCGCCCATCCCGCCCCTAACTCCGCCCAGTTCCGCCCATTCTCCGCCCCATGGCTGACTAATTT
TTTTTATTTATGCAGAGGCCGAGGCCGCCTCTGCCTCTGAGCTATTCCAGAAGTAGTGAGGAGGCTTTTT
TGGAGGCCTAGGCTTTTGCAAAAAGCTCCCGGGAGCTTGTATATCCATTTTCGGATCTGATCAGCACGTG
TTGACAATTAATCATCGGCATAGTATATCGGCATAGTATAATACGACAAGGTGAGGAACTAAACCATGGC
CAAGTTGACCAGTGCCGTTCCGGTGCTCACCGCGCGCGACGTCGCCGGAGCGGTCGAGTTCTGGACCGAC
CGGCTCGGGTTCTCCCGGGACTTCGTGGAGGACGACTTCGCCGGTGTGGTCCGGGACGACGTGACCCTGT
TCATCAGCGCGGTCCAGGACCAGGTGGTGCCGGACAACACCCTGGCCTGGGTGTGGGTGCGCGGCCTGGA
CGAGCTGTACGCCGAGTGGTCGGAGGTCGTGTCCACGAACTTCCGGGACGCCTCCGGGCCGGCCATGACC
GAGATCGGCGAGCAGCCGTGGGGGCGGGAGTTCGCCCTGCGCGACCCGGCCGGCAACTGCGTGCACTTCG
TGGCCGAGGAGCAGGACTGACACGTGCTACGAGATTTCGATTCCACCGCCGCCTTCTATGAAAGGTTGGG
CTTCGGAATCGTTTTCCGGGACGCCGGCTGGATGATCCTCCAGCGCGGGGATCTCATGCTGGAGTTCTTC
GCCCACCCCAACTTGTTTATTGCAGCTTATAATGGTTACAAATAAAGCAATAGCATCACAAATTTCACAA
ATAAAGCATTTTTTTCACTGCATTCTAGTTGTGGTTTGTCCAAACTCATCAATGTATCTTATCATGTCTG
TATACCGTCGACCTCTAGCTAGAGCTTGGCGTAATCATGGTCATAGCTGTTTCCTGTGTGAAATTGTTAT
CCGCTCACAATTCCACACAACATACGAGCCGGAAGCATAAAGTGTAAAGCCTGGGGTGCCTAATGAGTGA
GCTAACTCACATTAATTGCGTTGCGCTCACTGCCCGCTTTCCAGTCGGGAAACCTGTCGTGCCAGCTGCA
TTAATGAATCGGCCAACGCGCGGGGAGAGGCGGTTTGCGTATTGGGCGCTCTTCCGCTTCCTCGCTCACT
GACTCGCTGCGCTCGGTCGTTCGGCTGCGGCGAGCGGTATCAGCTCACTCAAAGGCGGTAATACGGTTAT
CCACAGAATCAGGGGATAACGCAGGAAAGAACATGTGAGCAAAAGGCCAGCAAAAGGCCAGGAACCGTAA
AAAGGCCGCGTTGCTGGCGTTTTTCCATAGGCTCCGCCCCCCTGACGAGCATCACAAAAATCGACGCTCA
AGTCAGAGGTGGCGAAACCCGACAGGACTATAAAGATACCAGGCGTTTCCCCCTGGAAGCTCCCTCGTGC
GCTCTCCTGTTCCGACCCTGCCGCTTACCGGATACCTGTCCGCCTTTCTCCCTTCGGGAAGCGTGGCGCT
TTCTCATAGCTCACGCTGTAGGTATCTCAGTTCGGTGTAGGTCGTTCGCTCCAAGCTGGGCTGTGTGCAC
GAACCCCCCGTTCAGCCCGACCGCTGCGCCTTATCCGGTAACTATCGTCTTGAGTCCAACCCGGTAAGAC
ACGACTTATCGCCACTGGCAGCAGCCACTGGTAACAGGATTAGCAGAGCGAGGTATGTAGGCGGTGCTAC
AGAGTTCTTGAAGTGGTGGCCTAACTACGGCTACACTAGAAGAACAGTATTTGGTATCTGCGCTCTGCTG
AAGCCAGTTACCTTCGGAAAAAGAGTTGGTAGCTCTTGATCCGGCAAACAAACCACCGCTGGTAGCGGTT
TTTTTGTTTGCAAGCAGCAGATTACGCGCAGAAAAAAAGGATCTCAAGAAGATCCTTTGATCTTTTCTAC
GGGGTCTGACGCTCAGTGGAACGAAAACTCACGTTAAGGGATTTTGGTCATGAGATTATCAAAAAGGATC
TTCACCTAGATCCTTTTAAATTAAAAATGAAGTTTTAAATCAATCTAAAGTATATATGAGTAAACTTGGT
CTGACAGTTACCAATGCTTAATCAGTGAGGCACCTATCTCAGCGATCTGTCTATTTCGTTCATCCATAGT
TGCCTGACTCCCCGTCGTGTAGATAACTACGATACGGGAGGGCTTACCATCTGGCCCCAGTGCTGCAATG
ATACCGCGAGACCCACGCTCACCGGCTCCAGATTTATCAGCAATAAACCAGCCAGCCGGAAGGGCCGAGC
GCAGAAGTGGTCCTGCAACTTTATCCGCCTCCATCCAGTCTATTAATTGTTGCCGGGAAGCTAGAGTAAG
TAGTTCGCCAGTTAATAGTTTGCGCAACGTTGTTGCCATTGCTACAGGCATCGTGGTGTCACGCTCGTCG
TTTGGTATGGCTTCATTCAGCTCCGGTTCCCAACGATCAAGGCGAGTTACATGATCCCCCATGTTGTGCA
AAAAAGCGGTTAGCTCCTTCGGTCCTCCGATCGTTGTCAGAAGTAAGTTGGCCGCAGTGTTATCACTCAT
GGTTATGGCAGCACTGCATAATTCTCTTACTGTCATGCCATCCGTAAGATGCTTTTCTGTGACTGGTGAG
TACTCAACCAAGTCATTCTGAGAATAGTGTATGCGGCGACCGAGTTGCTCTTGCCCGGCGTCAATACGGG
ATAATACCGCGCCACATAGCAGAACTTTAAAAGTGCTCATCATTGGAAAACGTTCTTCGGGGCGAAAACT
CTCAAGGATCTTACCGCTGTTGAGATCCAGTTCGATGTAACCCACTCGTGCACCCAACTGATCTTCAGCA
TCTTTTACTTTCACCAGCGTTTCTGGGTGAGCAAAAACAGGAAGGCAAAATGCCGCAAAAAAGGGAATAA
GGGCGACACGGAAATGTTGAATACTCATACTCTTCCTTTTTCAATATTATTGAAGCATTTATCAGGGTTA
TTGTCTCATGAGCGGATACATATTTGAATGTATTTAGAAAAATAAACAAATAGGGGTTCCGCGCACATTT
CCCCGAAAAGTGCCACCTGACGTC
Features (pLannotate 1.2.2; 25 found; start..end, strand, type, name):
     28..80      -  misc_feature   bom (fragment): basis of mobility region from pBR322
    235..614     +  enhancer       CMV enhancer: human cytomegalovirus immediate early enhancer
    687..704     -  promoter       CMV promoter (fragment): human cytomegalovirus (CMV) immediate early promoter
    767..818     +  promoter       CMVd2 promoter: truncated human cytomegalovirus (CMV) immediate early promoter that yields moderately reduced expression relative to the full-length promoter
    820..839     +  promoter       PLtetO-1 promoter (fragment): modified phage lambda PL promoter with tet operator sites (Lutz and Bujard, 1997)
    841..860     +  promoter       PLtetO-1 promoter (fragment): modified phage lambda PL promoter with tet operator sites (Lutz and Bujard, 1997)
    868..901     +  promoter       TRE3GV promoter (fragment): 3rd-generation Tet-responsive promoter that can be activated by binding of Tet-On® 3G, optimized for retroviral and lentiviral vectors
    996..1016    +  CDS            FLAG (fragment): FLAG® epitope tag, followed by an enterokinase cleavage site
   1032..2546    +  CDS            PXDNL (fragment): PXDNL_HUMAN - Also known as VPO2. Experimental evidence at protein level: Swiss-Prot protein existence level 1. [Isoform PMR1]: Endonuclease selectively degrading some target mRNAs while they are engaged by translating ribosomes, among which albumin and beta-globin mRNAs. From Homo sapiens (Human).
   2646..2873    +  CDS            BCCP_PROFR (fragment): Experimental evidence at protein level: Swiss-Prot protein existence level 1. The biotinyl 1.3S subunit serves as a carboxyl carrier between the substrate-binding sites on the 12S and 5S subunits. From Propionibacterium freudenreichii subsp. shermanii.
   2914..3138    +  polyA_signal   bGH poly(A) signal: bovine growth hormone polyadenylation signal
   3142..3163    +  promoter       SV40 promoter (fragment): SV40 enhancer and early promoter
   3184..3612    +  rep_origin     f1 ori (sequence partly withheld): f1 bacteriophage origin of replication; arrow indicates direction of (+) strand synthesis
   3626..3955    +  promoter       SV40 promoter: SV40 enhancer and early promoter
   4003..4050    +  promoter       EM7 promoter: synthetic bacterial promoter&nbsp
   4069..4443    +  CDS            BleoR: antibiotic-binding protein; Sh ble from Streptoalloteichus hindustanus; confers resistance to bleomycin, phleomycin, and Zeocin™
   4453..4578    +  CDS            ble (fragment): BLE_KLEPN - Experimental evidence at protein level: Swiss-Prot protein existence level 1. Binding protein with a strong affinity to the bleomycin family of antibiotics. Binds to CL990; an antimitotic-antibiotic compound. From Klebsiella pneumoniae.
   4573..4694    +  polyA_signal   SV40 poly(A) signal: SV40 polyadenylation signal
   4767..4783    -  protein_bind   lac operator: The lac repressor binds to the lac operator to inhibit transcription in E. coli. This inhibition can be relieved by adding lactose or isopropyl-β-D-thiogalactopyranoside (IPTG). lac repressor encoded by lacI
   4791..4821    -  promoter       lac promoter: promoter for the E. coli lac operon
   4836..4857    -  protein_bind   CAP binding site: CAP binding activates transcription in the presence of cAMP. E. coli catabolite activator protein
   4870..4962    -  CDS            lacI (fragment): lac repressor; lacI; The lac repressor binds to the lac operator to inhibit transcription in E. coli. This inhibition can be relieved by adding lactose or isopropyl-β-D-thiogalactopyranoside (IPTG).
   5145..5730    -  rep_origin     ori: high-copy-number ColE1/pMB1/pBR322/pUC origin of replication
   5901..6761    -  CDS            AmpR: β-lactamase; bla; confers resistance to ampicillin, carbenicillin, and related antibiotics
   6762..6866    -  promoter       AmpR promoter: bla
