[The description below was written by a language model from this plasmid's Addgene catalogue record and pLannotate feature annotations shown in this document.]
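Description:
pcDNA4/TO/FLAG-hPMR1-Tev-Bio is a mammalian expression plasmid built on the pcDNA4/TO backbone for producing the human PMR1 mRNA endonuclease with affinity tags at both ends. It is maintained in E. coli through a high-copy ColE1/pUC-type origin and an ampicillin resistance gene, and also carries an f1 origin. For selection in mammalian cells, a Zeocin resistance gene (Sh ble) sits behind tandem SV40 and EM7 promoters and ends in an SV40 polyadenylation signal, so the same marker can be expressed in both mammalian and bacterial hosts.

The expression cassette is driven by the CMV enhancer/promoter. Short tet operator-like matches lie just downstream of the promoter, consistent with the "TO" design, in which transcription is held off in cells expressing the Tet repressor and induced with tetracycline; in cells lacking the repressor, expression would be constitutive. The open reading frame begins with an N-terminal FLAG epitope, continues into the hPMR1 coding region, and ends with a fragment of the Propionibacterium biotin carboxyl carrier protein, a domain that becomes biotinylated in cells. The name indicates a TEV protease site between hPMR1 and this biotinylation tag, although the feature table does not annotate it. A bovine growth hormone polyadenylation signal closes the cassette.

The insert corresponds to the PXDNL-003 transcript, an alternatively processed product of the peroxidasin-like gene. The depositor notes that it is numbered from the first methionine of the reference cDNA and does not encode the full-length 1463-residue PXDNL protein. The dual tags suit FLAG detection or immunoprecipitation and streptavidin capture, presumably with protease release. The catalogue gives a total size of 6587 bp, whereas the depositor's sequence is 6897 nt.
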