Addgene plasmid #80125: pcDNA4/TO/FLAG-hPMR1-Tev-Bio
Purpose: Expresses human PMR1 endonuclease with N-terminal FLAG and C-terminal biotinylation tags
Depositing lab: Daniel Schoenberg. Depositing organization: Ohio State University. Publication: Identification of the human PMR1 mRNA endonuclease as an alternatively processed product of the gene for peroxidasin-like protein. Gu SQ, Bakthavachalu B, Han J, Patil DP, Otsuka Y, Guda C, Schoenberg DR. RNA. 2012 Jun;18(6):1186-96. doi: 10.1261/rna.031369.111. Epub 2012 Apr 27. PubMed 22543864.
Backbone
  Vector backbone: pCDNA4/TO
  Backbone manufacturer: Thermo Fisher Scientific
  Backbone size w/o insert (bp): 5078
  Total vector size (bp): 6587
  Vector type: Mammalian Expression
  Selectable markers: Zeocin
Growth in bacteria
  Bacterial resistance: Ampicillin, 100 μg/mL
  Growth temperature: 37°C
  Growth strain: DH5alpha
  Copy number: High Copy
Gene/Insert
  Gene/Insert name: PXDNL-003 (alt name: hPMR1)
  Species: H. sapiens (human)
  Insert size (bp): 1910
  GenBank ID: BC132813
  Entrez Gene: PXDNL (a.k.a. PMR1, PRM1, VPO2)
  Promoter: CMV promoter
  Tag / fusion protein: FLAG (N terminal on insert); biotinylation (C terminal on insert)
  Cloning method: Restriction Enzyme; 5′ cloning site HindIII (unknown if destroyed); 3′ cloning site ApaI (unknown if destroyed)
  Sequencing primers: 5′ cggcgtgccgggtgttcatgggg; 3′ ggcgtccctgagccgggtgctttgtg
Resource information
  A portion of this plasmid was derived from a plasmid made by: Open Biosystems (catalog no. MHS 4426-99240274)
Terms and licenses: Academic/Nonprofit Terms; Industry Terms: Not Available to Industry
Depositor comments: hPMR1 corresponds to Ensembl transcript PXDNL-003 Please note that the hPMR1 insert in this plasmid is numbered starting with the first methionine in GenBank reference sequence BC132813. This plasmid does not encode the 1463 aa PXDNL protein in GenBank NM_144651.4
How to cite: pcDNA4/TO/FLAG-hPMR1-Tev-Bio was a gift from Daniel Schoenberg (Addgene plasmid # 80125 ; http://n2t.net/addgene:80125 ; RRID:Addgene_80125)
