>Addgene plasmid #80125 | pcDNA4/TO/FLAG-hPMR1-Tev-Bio | addgene partial sequence | sequence record 154093 | CMV-F 5'-CGCAAATGGGCGGTAGGCGTG-3'
CTCTCCCTATCAGTGATAGAGATCTCCCTATCAGTGATAGAGATCGTCGACGAGCTCGTTTAGTGAACCG
TCAGATCGCCTGGAGACGCCATCCACGCTGTTTTGACCTCCATAGAAGACACCGGGACCGATCCAGCCTC
CGGACTCTAGCGTTTAAACTTAAGCTTGGTACCATGGACTACAAGGACGACGATGACAAGATGGCCATGG
AGGCCATGCTCATGCACTGGGGCTGGTTTCTAGAGCACGACTTGGACCACACAGTGCCTGCGCTGAGCAC
AGCCCGCTTCTCGGATGGGCGGCCGTGCAGCTCCGTCTGCACCAACGACCCTCCTTGTTTCCCCATGAAC
ACCCGGCACGCCGACCCCCGGGGCACCCACGCGCCCTGCATGCTCTTCGCGCGCTCCAGCCCCGCGTGTG
CCAGCGGCCGTCCCTCTGCGACGGTGGATTCAGTCTATGCACGAGAGCAGATCAACCAGCAAACAGCCTA
CATCGATGGCTCCAACGTTTACGGGAGCTCGGAGCGGGAATCCCAGGCTCTCAGAGACCCTTCGGTGCCT
CGGGGTCTCCTGAAGACAGGCTTTCCTTGGCCTCCCTCCGGAAAGCCCTTATTGCCCTTTTCTACAGGCC
CACCCACCGAGTGCGCGCGACAGGAGCAGGAGAGCCCCTGTTTCCTGGCCGGGGACCACCGGGCCAACGA
GCATCTGGCTCTGGCCGCCATGCACACCCTGTGGTTCCGGGAACACAACAGGGTGGCCACGGAGCTGTCC
GCCCTGAACCCCCACTGGGAGGGAAACACGGTTTACCAGGAAGCCAGGAAGATCGTGGGCGCGGAGCTGC
AGCACATCACCTACAGCCACTGGCTGCCTAAGGTCCTGGGGGACCCTGGCACTAGGATGCTGAGGGGTTA
CCGAGGCTACAACCCCAACGTGAATGCAGGCATCATTAACTCTTTTGCTACTGCAGCCTTTAGATTTGGC
CACACATTAATCAATCCTATTCTTTACCGACTGAA
