>Addgene plasmid #80125 | pcDNA4/TO/FLAG-hPMR1-Tev-Bio | addgene partial sequence | sequence record 154098 | BGH-rev 5'-TAGAAGGCACAGTCGAGG-3'
CTCATTAAACGCCGATCTTGATTAGACCTTGACCACCTTGAACAGCATCTCTTTCCTTAACTAACACCTT
TTCAACTTTTCCGTCAGTAGGAGCGTTAATTTCTGTCTCCATTTTCATAGCCTCCAGCACCAGAACTGTT
TGACCAGCTTTAACAGTGTCACCTTCTTTTACCAGTATCTTAGAAACGGTACCAGCAAGAGGGGCAGGGA
TTTCACCTTCACCGGCCTTTCCAGCAGCCTCGTCATGTTGAGCTAGTGCGGCGGTTTTTAACTCTGATTG
AAAGTACAGATTCTCCGCGGCCGCCGCACATCTGTACACCCTGCCTGCCTCAGGCGTGCCTCCAGCTTGT
TTATCTGCACAGCAGTCTTGCCACACTCGCAGGTCCACCTTCGGGATCTCGCTGCAGTTCAGGTAATCCT
GTGGGTATTCTGCCTTTACAAAGACATCAGCCTGCACTTGCTGAATGCTGTCACCATTGTCACAAAGCAC
CCGGCTCAGGGACGCCTGCTTCAGCTGAGTGAGTTGTGCCGGGGTAAATACTCCAGGGTTTTCATACCAG
AACCTATCTCCATCTCTTAGCCGCTGAAACTGGGTAACAAACAGGCACATAAGTGTTGGTCCCACTCTTG
TACCAGGAATCAGGTCTTCAACCATAAGGGCGGGCCAGAGGTCAATGTCACCTGGAGAGCCGTACAACTT
TCTCAGTTTTTGTCTAATCTCTGAATCTTTAATTTCATTTTGAAGATCCTCAAAGTTCTTAACTGAAGTC
AAATTACAGAAAACTCTGAAGTCAACATATGGTGGGATCCCGTGGTCTCTACCCCTTTGAATGATGGTGG
CAGCCGAATCCACGGCCGCAGAATAAGCCGCGGAGAAGAGCCTCTGGGTCAGCTCAGGACTGAGAAGGTA
GGAGGGTGCCCGCCATTTAGCAGCCACGCCAAACAGCCCCCGGAGAACCGGGTCTATCCCACCTTCCTTG
ATTATTCTGGACGGTGAAAAGAGCGCTTTATGGAACGG
